Addgene plasmid #74231: pHAGE-eGFP-Ago2
Purpose: GFP-Ago2 lentiviral vector
Depositing lab: Carl Novina. Depositing organization: Dana-Farber Cancer Institute. Publication: Alternative RISC assembly: binding and repression of microRNA-mRNA duplexes by human Ago proteins. Janas MM, Wang B, Harris AS, Aguiar M, Shaffer JM, Subrahmanyam YV, Behlke MA, Wucherpfennig KW, Gygi SP, Gagnon E, Novina CD. RNA. 2012 Nov;18(11):2041-55. doi: 10.1261/rna.035675.112. Epub 2012 Sep 27. PubMed 23019594.
Backbone
  Vector backbone: pHAGE
  Vector type: Lentiviral
Growth in bacteria
  Bacterial resistance: Ampicillin, 100 μg/mL
  Growth temperature: 37°C
  Growth strain: NEB Stable
  Copy number: Unknown
Gene/Insert
  Gene/Insert name: Ago2
  Species: H. sapiens (human)
  Insert size (bp): 924
  Entrez Gene: AGO2 (a.k.a. CASC7, EIF2C2, LESKRES, LINC00980, PPD, Q10)
  Tag / fusion protein: eGFP (N terminal on insert)
Resource information
  A portion of this plasmid was derived from a plasmid made by: Generated by: Etienne Gagnon
Terms and licenses: Academic/Nonprofit Terms; Industry Terms: Not Available to Industry
How to cite: pHAGE-eGFP-Ago2 was a gift from Carl Novina (Addgene plasmid # 74231 ; http://n2t.net/addgene:74231 ; RRID:Addgene_74231)
