[The description below was written by a language model from this plasmid's Addgene catalogue record.]
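Description:
pHAGE-eGFP-Ago2 is a lentiviral transfer vector built on the pHAGE backbone and designed to express human Argonaute 2 (AGO2, also known as EIF2C2) as a fusion with enhanced GFP. The eGFP tag sits at the N terminus of the Ago2 insert, so cells carrying the construct produce a fluorescent GFP-Ago2 protein. In bacteria the plasmid is selected with ampicillin. It is maintained in a recombination-deficient stable strain, a common choice for lentiviral plasmids because their repeated LTR sequences are prone to rearrangement. The copy number is listed as unknown.

No feature table accompanies the record, so the promoter driving the fusion, any mammalian selection marker or additional reporter, and the specific viral elements (LTRs, packaging signal, post-transcriptional elements) are not stated. As a lentiviral vector, it would be expected to be packaged into viral particles with helper plasmids supplied in trans, allowing stable integration and expression in transduced mammalian cells. The insert size is recorded as 924 bp, which is much shorter than a full-length human AGO2 coding sequence. The record does not explain this figure, so it is unclear whether it refers to a fragment, to only part of the insert, or is an entry error, and the sequence should be checked before assuming full-length protein is encoded.

Ago2 is the core catalytic component of the RNA-induced silencing complex. The associated work concerns RISC assembly and the binding and repression of microRNA-mRNA duplexes by human Ago proteins. A GFP-tagged Ago2 of this kind suits stable expression for tracking Ago2 localisation by fluorescence or for recovering Ago2-containing complexes through the tag, although the record itself describes the purpose only as a GFP-Ago2 lentiviral vector.
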