>Addgene plasmid #74231 | pHAGE-eGFP-Ago2 | depositor partial sequence | sequence record 139649 | pHAGE-eGFP-Ago2 sequence 3323 bps
TTTTTTGCGGCCGCATGGTGAGCAAGGGCGAGGAGCTGTTCACCGGGGTGGTGCCCATCCTGGTCGAGCT
GGACGGCGACGTAAACGGCCACAAGTTCAGCGTGCGCGGCGAGGGCGAGGGCGATGCCACCAACGGCAAG
CTGACCCTGAAGTTCATCTGCACCTCCGGCAAGCTGCCCGTGCCCTGGCCCACCCTCGTGACCACCCTGT
CTTACGGCGTGCAGTGCTTCGCCCGCTACCCCGACCACATGAAGCAGCACGACTTCTTCAAGTCCGCCAT
GCCCGAAGGCTACGTCCAGGAGCGCACCATCTCCTTCAAGGACGACGGCAGCTACAGGACCCGCGCCGAG
GTGAAGTTCGAGGGCGACACCCTGGTGAACCGCATCGAGCTGAAGGGCATCGACTTCAAGGAGGACGGCA
ACATCCTGGGGCACAAGCTGGAGTACAACATGAACGTGTGGGACGCGTATATCACGGCCGACAAGCAGAA
GAACGGCATCAAAGCGAACTTCAAGATCGAGCACAACGTCGAGGACGGCGGCGTGCAGCTCGCCGACGCG
TACCAGCAGAACACCCCCATCGGCGACGGCTCCGTGCTGCTGCCTGACAACCACTACCTGAGCTTCCAGA
GCAAGCTGTTCAAAGACCCCAACGAGCAGCGCGATCACATGGTCCTGCTGGAGTTCGTTACCGCCGCCGG
GATCACTCCCGGCATGGACGAGCTGTACAAGGGATCCATGGAAGCGGGACCCTCGGGAGCAGCTGCGGGC
GCTTACCTGCCCCCCCTGCAGCAGGTGTTCCAGGCACCTCGCCGGCCTGGCATTGGCACTGTGGGGAAAC
CAATCAAGCTCCTGGCCAATTACTTTGAGGTGGACATCCCTAAGATCGACGTGTACCACTACGAGGTGGA
CATCAAGCCGGATAAGTGTCCCCGTAGAGTCAACCGGGAAGTGGTGGAATACATGGTCCAGCATTTCAAG
CCTCAGATCTTTGGTGATCGCAAGCCTGTGTATGATGGAAAGAAGAACATTTACACTGTCACAGCACTGC
CCATTGGCAACGAACGGGTCGACTTTGAGGTGACAATCCCTGGGGAAGGGAAGGATCGAATCTTTAAGGT
CTCCATCAAGTGGCTAGCCATTGTGAGCTGGCGAATGCTGCATGAGGCCCTGGTCAGCGGCCAGATCCCT
GTTCCCTTGGAGTCTGTGCAAGCCCTGGATGTGGCCATGAGGCACCTGGCATCCATGAGGTACACCCCTG
TGGGCCGCTCCTTCTTCTCACCGCCTGAGGGCTACTACCACCCGCTGGGGGGTGGGCGCGAGGTCTGGTT
CGGCTTTCACCAGTCTGTGCGCCCTGCCATGTGGAAGATGATGCTCAACATTGATGTCTCAGCCACTGCC
TTTTATAAGGCACAGCCAGTGATTGAGTTCATGTGTGAGGTGCTGGACATCAGGAACATAGATGAGCAGC
CCAAGCCCCTCACGGACTCTCAGCGCGTTCGCTTCACCAAGGAGATCAAGGGCCTGAAGGTGGAAGTCAC
CCACTGTGGACAGATGAAGAGGAAGTACCGCGTGTGTAATGTTACCCGTCGCCCTGCTAGCCATCAGACA
TTCCCCTTACAGCTGGAGAGTGGACAGACTGTGGAGTGCACAGTGGCACAGTATTTCAAGCAGAAATATA
ACCTTCAGCTCAAGTATCCCCATCTGCCCTGCCTACAAGTTGGCCAGGAACAAAAGCATACCTACCTTCC
CCTAGAGGTCTGTAACATTGTGGCTGGGCAGCGCTGTATTAAAAAGCTGACCGACAACCAGACCTCGACC
ATGATAAAGGCCACAGCTAGATCCGCTCCAGACAGACAGGAGGAGATCAGTCGCCTGATGAAGAATGCCA
GCTACAACTTAGATCCCTACATCCAGGAATTTGGGATCAAAGTGAAGGATGACATGACGGAGGTGACAGG
GCGAGTGCTGCCGGCGCCCATCTTGCAGTACGGCGGCCGGAACCGGGCCATTGCCACACCCAATCAGGGT
GTCTGGGACATGCGGGGGAAACAGTTCTACAATGGGATTGAGATCAAAGTCTGGGCCATCGCCTGCTTCG
CACCCCAAAAACAGTGTCGAGAAGAGGTGCTCAAGAACTTCACAGACCAGCTGCGGAAGATTTCCAAGGA
TGCGGGGATGCCTATCCAGGGTCAACCTTGTTTCTGCAAATATGCACAGGGGGCAGACAGCGTGGAGCCT
ATGTTCCGGCATCTCAAGAACACCTACTCAGGGCTGCAGCTCATTATTGTCATCCTGCCAGGGAAGACGC
CGGTGTATGCTGAGGTGAAACGTGTCGGAGATACACTCTTGGGAATGGCTACGCAGTGTGTGCAGGTGAA
GAACGTGGTCAAGACCTCACCTCAGACTCTGTCCAACCTCTGCCTCAAGATCAATGTCAAACTTGGTGGC
ATTAACAACATCCTAGTCCCACACCAGCGCTCTGCCGTTTTTCAACAGCCAGTGATATTCCTGGGAGCAG
ATGTTACACACCCCCCAGCAGGGGATGGGAAAAAACCTTCTATCACAGCAGTGGTAGGCAGTATGGATGC
CCACCCCAGCCGATACTGTGCTACTGTGCGGGTACAGCGACCACGGCAAGAGATCATTGAAGACTTGTCC
TACATGGTGCGTGAGCTCCTCATCCAATTCTACAAGTCCACCCGTTTCAAGCCTACCCGCATCATCTTCT
ACCGAGATGGGGTGCCTGAAGGCCAGCTACCCCAGATACTCCACTATGAGCTACTGGCCATTCGTGATGC
CTGCATCAAACTGGAAAAGGACTACCAGCCTGGGATCACTTATATTGTGGTGCAGAAACGCCATCACACC
CGCCTTTTCTGTGCTGACAAGAATGAGCGAATTGGGAAGAGTGGTAACATCCCAGCTGGGACCACAGTGG
ACACCAACATCACCCACCCATTTGAGTTTGACTTCTATCTGTGCAGCCACGCAGGCATCCAGGGCACCAG
CCGACCATCCCATTACTATGTTCTTTGGGATGACAACCGTTTCACAGCAGATGAGCTCCAGATCCTGACG
TACCAGCTGTGCCACACTTACGTACGATGCACACGCTCTGTCTCTATCCCAGCACCTGCCTACTATGCCC
GCCTGGTGGCTTTCCGGGCACGATACCACCTGGTGGACAAGGAGCATGACAGTGGAGAGGGGAGCCACAT
ATCGGGGCAGAGCAATGGGCGGGACCCCCAGGCCCTGGCCAAAGCCGTGCAGGTTCACCAGGATACTCTG
CGCACCATGTACTTCGCTTAAATCGATAAAAAA
