>Addgene plasmid #74231 | pHAGE-eGFP-Ago2 | addgene partial sequence | sequence record 141607 | mCherry-F2 5'-tggcatggacgagctgtac-3'
GCACCTCCTGCGCCGCCGCCCCCCATCCAAGGATATGCCTTCAAGCCTCCACCTAGACCCGACTTTGGGA
CCTCCGGGAGAACAATCAAATTACAGGCCAATTTCTTCGAAATGGACATCCCCAAAATTGACATCTATCA
TTATGAATTGGATATCAAGCCAGAGAAGTGCCCGAGGAGAGTTAACAGGGAAATCGTGGAACACATGGTC
CAGCACTTTAAAACACAGATCTTTGGGGATCGGAAGCCCGTGTTTGACGGCAGGAAGAATCTATACACAG
CCATGCCCCTTCCGATTGGGAGGGACAAGGTGGAGCTGGAGGTCACGCTGCCAGGAGAAGGCAAGGATCG
CATCTTCAAGGTGTCCATCAAGTGGGTGTCCTGCGTGAGCTTGCAGGCGTTACACGATGCACTTTCAGGG
CGGCTGCCCAGCGTCCCTTTTGAGACGATCCAGGCCCTGGACGTGGTCATGAGGCACTTGCCATCCATGA
GGTACACCCCCGTGGGCCGCTCCTTCTTCACCGCGTCCGAAGGCTGCTCTAACCCTCTTGGCGGGGGCCG
AGAAGTGTGGTTTGGCTTCCATCAGTCCGTCCGGCCTTCTCTCTGGAAAATGATGCTGAATATTGATGTG
TCAGCAACAGCGTTTTACAAGGCACAGCCAGTAATCGAGTTTGTTTGTGAAGTTTTGGATTTTAAAAGTA
TTGAAGAACAACAAAAACCTCTGACAGATTCCCAAAGGGTAAAGTTTACCAAAGAAATTAAAGGTCTAAA
GGTGGAGATAACGCACTGTGGGCAGATGAAGAGGAAGTACCGTGTCTGCAATGTGACCCGGCGGCCCGCC
AGTCACCAAACATTCC
