>Addgene plasmid #74231 | pHAGE-eGFP-Ago2 | addgene partial sequence | sequence record 141609 | GFPGenotRW 5'-AGTCGATGCCCTTCAGCTCGAT-3'
TCGGCGCGGGTCTTGTAGTTGCCGTCGTCCTTGAAGAAGATGGTGCGCTCCTGGACGTAGCCTTCGGGCA
TGGCGGACTTGAAGAAGTCGTGCTGCTTCATGTGGTCGGGGTAGCGGCTGAAGCACTGCACGCCGTAGGT
CAGGGTGGTCACGAGGGTGGGCCAGGGCACGGGCAGCTTGCCGGTGGTGCAGATGAACTTCAGGGTCAGC
TTGCCGTAGGTGGCATCGCCCTCGCCCTCGCCGGACACGCTGAACTTGTGGCCGTTTACGTCGCCGTCCA
GCTCGACCAGGATGGGCACCACCCCGGTGAACAGCTCCTCGCCCTTGCTCACCATGCGGCCGCTTCACGA
CACCTGAAATGGAAGAAAAAAACTTTGAACCACTGTCTGAGGCTTGAGAATGAACCAAGATCCAAACTCA
AAAAGGGCAAATTCCAAGGAGAATTACATCAAGTGCCAAGCTGGCCTAACTTCAGTCTCCACCCACTCAG
TGTGGGGAAACTCCATCGCATAAAACCCCTCCCCCCAACCTAAAGACGACGTACTCCAAAAGCTCGAGAA
CTAATCGAGGTGCCTGGACGGCGCCCGGTACTCCGTGGAGTCACATGAAGCGACGGCTGAGGACGGAAAG
GCCCTTTTCCTTTGTGTGGGTGACTCACCCGCCCGCTCTCCCGAGCGCCGCGTCCTCCATTTTGAGCTCC
CTGCAGC
